Addgene plasmid #71151: pLV-tetO-Ascl2
Purpose: Lentiviral plasmid for tetracycline/doxycycline dependent expression of murine Ascl2/Mash2
Depositing lab: Hubert Schorle. Depositing organization: Universitaetsklinikum Bonn. Publication: Direct Induction of Trophoblast Stem Cells from Murine Fibroblasts. Kubaczka C, Senner CE, Cierlitza M, Arauzo-Bravo MJ, Kuckenberg P, Peitz M, Hemberger M, Schorle H. Cell Stem Cell. 2015 Sep 22. pii: S1934-5909(15)00360-4. doi: 10.1016/j.stem.2015.08.005. PubMed 26412560.
Backbone
  Vector backbone: pLV-tetO
  Backbone manufacturer: Hochedlinger Lab (Stadtfeld et al Cell Stem Cell. 2008 Mar 6. 2(3):230-40.)
  Backbone size w/o insert (bp): 8370
  Total vector size (bp): 9223
  Vector type: Mammalian Expression, Lentiviral
Growth in bacteria
  Bacterial resistance: Ampicillin, 100 μg/mL
  Growth temperature: 37°C
  Growth strain: NEB Stable
  Copy number: High Copy
Gene/Insert
  Gene/Insert name: Ascl2 (alt names: achaete-scute complex homolog 2 (Drosophila); 2410083I15Rik, bHLHa45, Mash2)
  Species: M. musculus (mouse)
  Insert size (bp): 848
  GenBank ID: NM_008554
  Entrez Gene: Ascl2 (a.k.a. 2410083I15Rik, Mash2, bHLHa45)
  Promoter: tetO
  Cloning method: Restriction Enzyme; 5′ cloning site EcoRI (not destroyed); 3′ cloning site EcoRI (not destroyed)
  Sequencing primers: 5′ CMV-Promoter F: ACGCCATCCACGCTGTTTTGACCT; 3′ WPRE-R: CATAGCGTAAAAGGAGCAACA
Terms and licenses: Academic/Nonprofit Terms; Industry Terms: Not Available to Industry
Depositor comments: The cDNA sequence of murine Ascl2 was amplified and subcloned into the pCR2.1 vector. From there it was excised via flanking EcoRI sites and inserted into the pLV-tetO vector via the EcoRI. The pLV-tetO vector backbone was obtained through EcoRI mediated excision of Oct4 cDNA from pLV-tetO-Oct4 (Stadtfeld et al., 2008, addgene Plasmid #19766), kindly provided by K. Hochedlinger (Harvard University).
How to cite: pLV-tetO-Ascl2 was a gift from Hubert Schorle (Addgene plasmid # 71151 ; http://n2t.net/addgene:71151 ; RRID:Addgene_71151)
