[The description below was written by a language model from this plasmid's Addgene catalogue record and pLannotate feature annotations shown in this document.]
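Description:
pLV-tetO-Ascl2 is a 9.2 kb HIV-1-based lentiviral transfer plasmid for tetracycline/doxycycline-dependent expression of mouse Ascl2 (also called Mash2 or bHLHa45), a basic helix-loop-helix transcription factor. It is built on the pLV-tetO backbone, obtained by removing the Oct4 cDNA from a related reprogramming vector with EcoRI. The roughly 850 bp Ascl2 cDNA was inserted at that same EcoRI site, which remains intact on both sides of the insert. In bacteria the plasmid is maintained through a high-copy ColE1/pUC-type origin and selected with ampicillin via the β-lactamase gene. An f1 origin is also present.

A CMV enhancer/promoter fused to a truncated 5' LTR drives production of the viral genomic RNA in packaging cells, the arrangement typical of Tat-independent lentiviral vectors. Downstream lie the Ψ packaging signal with a partial gag sequence, the Rev response element for nuclear export of the unspliced genome, and the cPPT/CTS. The internal expression cassette consists of a tetracycline response element with seven tetO copies joined to a minimal CMV promoter, followed by the Ascl2 coding sequence and a WPRE that enhances transcript stability and expression. A second truncated LTR and a bGH polyadenylation signal close the viral unit. Induction requires a tetracycline-controlled transactivator supplied separately, since none is annotated on this plasmid. Outside the LTRs, an SV40/EM7-driven bleomycin/Zeocin resistance cassette is annotated, but it would not be carried into transduced cells. The associated publication concerns the direct induction of trophoblast stem cells from mouse fibroblasts, which points to inducible transcription factor delivery for cell fate conversion as the intended use.
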