Features (pLannotate 1.2.2; 32 found; start..end, strand, type, name):
     31..83      -  misc_feature   bom (fragment): basis of mobility region from pBR322
    238..617     +  enhancer       CMV enhancer: human cytomegalovirus immediate early enhancer
    618..817     +  promoter       CMV promoter: human cytomegalovirus (CMV) immediate early promoter
    835..1015    +  LTR            5' LTR (truncated): truncated 5' long terminal repeat (LTR) from HIV-1
   1062..1187    +  misc_feature   HIV-1 Ψ: packaging signal of human immunodeficiency virus type 1
   1171..1534    +  CDS            HIV-1 gag (fragment): gag protein from human immunodeficiency virus 1; gag
   1680..1913    +  misc_feature   RRE: The Rev response element (RRE) of HIV-1 allows for Rev-dependent mRNA export from the nucleus to the cytoplasm.
   2290..2390    +  CDS            Rev (fragment): human immunodeficiency virus 1 (HIV-1) Rev protein; rev; enhances nuclear export of unspliced and incompletely spliced viral mRNAs
   2440..2557    +  misc_feature   cPPT/CTS: central polypurine tract and central termination sequence of HIV-1
   2610..2880    +  protein_bind   tetracycline response element: contains seven copies of the tetracycline operator tetO tetracycline repressor TetR
   2891..2908    +  misc_feature   MCS (fragment): pUC18/19 multiple cloning site
   2913..2950    +  promoter       minimal CMV promoter: human cytomegalovirus (CMV) immediate early promoter
   3058..3846    +  CDS            Ascl2: ASCL2_MOUSE - Also known as Mash2. Experimental evidence at transcript level: Swiss-Prot protein existence level 2. AS-C proteins are involved in the determination of the neuronal precursors in the peripheral nervous system and the central nervous system. From Mus musculus (Mouse).
   3891..3915    +  misc_feature   MCS (fragment): pBluescript multiple cloning site
   3915..4503    +  misc_feature   WPRE: woodchuck hepatitis virus posttranscriptional regulatory element
   4440..5021    +  CDS            nef (fragment): NEF_HV1H2 - Experimental evidence at protein level: Swiss-Prot protein existence level 1. Extracellular Nef protein targets CD4(+) T-lymphocytes for apoptosis by interacting with CXCR4 surface receptors. From Human immunodeficiency virus type 1 group M subtype B (isolate HXB2) (HIV-1).
   5028..5208    +  LTR            5' LTR (truncated): truncated 5' long terminal repeat (LTR) from HIV-1
   5240..5464    +  polyA_signal   bGH poly(A) signal: bovine growth hormone polyadenylation signal
   5468..5489    +  promoter       SV40 promoter (fragment): SV40 enhancer and early promoter
   5510..5938    +  rep_origin     f1 ori (sequence partly withheld): f1 bacteriophage origin of replication; arrow indicates direction of (+) strand synthesis
   5952..6281    +  promoter       SV40 promoter: SV40 enhancer and early promoter
   6329..6376    +  promoter       EM7 promoter: synthetic bacterial promoter&nbsp
   6395..6769    +  CDS            BleoR: antibiotic-binding protein; Sh ble from Streptoalloteichus hindustanus; confers resistance to bleomycin, phleomycin, and Zeocin™
   6779..6904    +  CDS            ble (fragment): BLE_KLEPN - Experimental evidence at protein level: Swiss-Prot protein existence level 1. Binding protein with a strong affinity to the bleomycin family of antibiotics. Binds to CL990; an antimitotic-antibiotic compound. From Klebsiella pneumoniae.
   6899..7020    +  polyA_signal   SV40 poly(A) signal: SV40 polyadenylation signal
   7093..7109    -  protein_bind   lac operator: The lac repressor binds to the lac operator to inhibit transcription in E. coli. This inhibition can be relieved by adding lactose or isopropyl-β-D-thiogalactopyranoside (IPTG). lac repressor encoded by lacI
   7117..7147    -  promoter       lac promoter: promoter for the E. coli lac operon
   7162..7183    -  protein_bind   CAP binding site: CAP binding activates transcription in the presence of cAMP. E. coli catabolite activator protein
   7196..7288    -  CDS            lacI (fragment): lac repressor; lacI; The lac repressor binds to the lac operator to inhibit transcription in E. coli. This inhibition can be relieved by adding lactose or isopropyl-β-D-thiogalactopyranoside (IPTG).
   7471..8059    -  rep_origin     ori: high-copy-number ColE1/pMB1/pBR322/pUC origin of replication
   8230..9090    -  CDS            AmpR: β-lactamase; bla; confers resistance to ampicillin, carbenicillin, and related antibiotics
   9091..9195    -  promoter       AmpR promoter: bla
>Addgene plasmid #71151 | pLV-tetO-Ascl2 | depositor full sequence | sequence record 127071 | pLV-tetO-Ascl2 sequence 9223 bps
GTCGACGGATCGGGAGATCTCCCGATCCCCTATGGTGCACTCTCAGTACAATCTGCTCTGATGCCGCATA
GTTAAGCCAGTATCTGCTCCCTGCTTGTGTGTTGGAGGTCGCTGAGTAGTGCGCGAGCAAAATTTAAGCT
ACAACAAGGCAAGGCTTGACCGACAATTGCATGAAGAATCTGCTTAGGGTTAGGCGTTTTGCGCTGCTTC
GCGATGTACGGGCCAGATATACGCGTTGACATTGATTATTGACTAGTTATTAATAGTAATCAATTACGGG
GTCATTAGTTCATAGCCCATATATGGAGTTCCGCGTTACATAACTTACGGTAAATGGCCCGCCTGGCTGA
CCGCCCAACGACCCCCGCCCATTGACGTCAATAATGACGTATGTTCCCATAGTAACGCCAATAGGGACTT
TCCATTGACGTCAATGGGTGGAGTATTTACGGTAAACTGCCCACTTGGCAGTACATCAAGTGTATCATAT
GCCAAGTACGCCCCCTATTGACGTCAATGACGGTAAATGGCCCGCCTGGCATTATGCCCAGTACATGACC
TTATGGGACTTTCCTACTTGGCAGTACATCTACGTATTAGTCATCGCTATTACCATGGTGATGCGGTTTT
GGCAGTACATCAATGGGCGTGGATAGCGGTTTGACTCACGGGGATTTCCAAGTCTCCACCCCATTGACGT
CAATGGGAGTTTGTTTTGGCACCAAAATCAACGGGACTTTCCAAAATGTCGTAACAACTCCGCCCCATTG
ACGCAAATGGGCGGTAGGCGTGTACGGTGGGAGGTCTATATAAGCAGCGCGTTTTGCCTGTACTGGGTCT
CTCTGGTTAGACCAGATCTGAGCCTGGGAGCTCTCTGGCTAACTAGGGAACCCACTGCTTAAGCCTCAAT
AAAGCTTGCCTTGAGTGCTTCAAGTAGTGTGTGCCCGTCTGTTGTGTGACTCTGGTAACTAGAGATCCCT
CAGACCCTTTTAGTCAGTGTGGAAAATCTCTAGCAGTGGCGCCCGAACAGGGACTTGAAAGCGAAAGGGA
AACCAGAGGAGCTCTCTCGACGCAGGACTCGGCTTGCTGAAGCGCGCACGGCAAGAGGCGAGGGGCGGCG
ACTGGTGAGTACGCCAAAAATTTTGACTAGCGGAGGCTAGAAGGAGAGAGATGGGTGCGAGAGCGTCAGT
ATTAAGCGGGGGAGAATTAGATCGCGATGGGAAAAAATTCGGTTAAGGCCAGGGGGAAAGAAAAAATATA
AATTAAAACATATAGTATGGGCAAGCAGGGAGCTAGAACGATTCGCAGTTAATCCTGGCCTGTTAGAAAC
ATCAGAAGGCTGTAGACAAATACTGGGACAGCTACAACCATCCCTTCAGACAGGATCAGAAGAACTTAGA
TCATTATATAATACAGTAGCAACCCTCTATTGTGTGCATCAAAGGATAGAGATAAAAGACACCAAGGAAG
CTTTAGACAAGATAGAGGAAGAGCAAAACAAAAGTAAGACCACCGCACAGCAAGCGGCCGCTGATCTTCA
GACCTGGAGGAGGAGATATGAGGGACAATTGGAGAAGTGAATTATATAAATATAAAGTAGTAAAAATTGA
ACCATTAGGAGTAGCACCCACCAAGGCAAAGAGAAGAGTGGTGCAGAGAGAAAAAAGAGCAGTGGGAATA
GGAGCTTTGTTCCTTGGGTTCTTGGGAGCAGCAGGAAGCACTATGGGCGCAGCGTCAATGACGCTGACGG
TACAGGCCAGACAATTATTGTCTGGTATAGTGCAGCAGCAGAACAATTTGCTGAGGGCTATTGAGGCGCA
ACAGCATCTGTTGCAACTCACAGTCTGGGGCATCAAGCAGCTCCAGGCAAGAATCCTGGCTGTGGAAAGA
TACCTAAAGGATCAACAGCTCCTGGGGATTTGGGGTTGCTCTGGAAAACTCATTTGCACCACTGCTGTGC
CTTGGAATGCTAGTTGGAGTAATAAATCTCTGGAACAGATTTGGAATCACACGACCTGGATGGAGTGGGA
CAGAGAAATTAACAATTACACAAGCTTAATACACTCCTTAATTGAAGAATCGCAAAACCAGCAAGAAAAG
AATGAACAAGAATTATTGGAATTAGATAAATGGGCAAGTTTGTGGAATTGGTTTAACATAACAAATTGGC
TGTGGTATATAAAATTATTCATAATGATAGTAGGAGGCTTGGTAGGTTTAAGAATAGTTTTTGCTGTACT
TTCTATAGTGAATAGAGTTAGGCAGGGATATTCACCATTATCGTTTCAGACCCACCTCCCAACCCCGAGG
GGACCCGACAGGCCCGAAGGAATAGAAGAAGAAGGTGGAGAGAGAGACAGAGACAGATCCATTCGATTAG
TGAACGGATCGGCACTGCGTGCGCCAATTCTGCAGACAAATGGCAGTATTCATCCACAATTTTAAAAGAA
AAGGGGGGATTGGGGGGTACAGTGCAGGGGAAAGAATAGTAGACATAATAGCAACAGACATACAAACTAA
AGAATTACAAAAACAAATTACAAAAATTCAAAATTTTCGGGTTTATTACAGGGACAGCAGAGATCCAGTT
TGGTTATCGAGTTTACCACTCCCTATCAGTGATAGAGAAAAGTGAAAGTCGAGTTTACCACTCCCTATCA
GTGATAGAGAAAAGTGAAAGTCGAGTTTACCACTCCCTATCAGTGATAGAGAAAAGTGAAAGTCGAGTTT
ACCACTCCCTATCAGTGATAGAGAAAAGTGAAAGTCGAGTTTACCACTCCCTATCAGTGATAGAGAAAAG
TGAAAGTCGAGTTTACCACTCCCTATCAGTGATAGAGAAAAGTGAAAGTCGAGTTTACCACTCCCTATCA
GTGATAGAGAAAAGTGAAAGTCGAGCTCGGTACCCGGGTCGAGTAGGCGTGTACGGTGGGAGGCCTATAT
AAGCAGAGCTCGTTTAGTGAACCGTCAGATCGCCTGGAGACGCCATCCACGCTGTTTTGACCTCCATAGA
AGACACCGGGACCGATCCAGCCTCCGCGGCCCCGAATTCGGCTTAGCATGGAAGCACACCTTGACTGGTA
CGGGGTCCCAGGACTGCAGGAGGCCAGCGACGCGTGCCCTAGGGAGTCCTGCAGCAGTGCCCTGCCTGAG
GCCCGTGAAGGTGCAAACGTCCACTTCCCACCGCACCCGGTTCCTCGCGAGCACTTTTCCTGTGCCGCAC
CAGAACTCGTAGCAGGGGCCCAGGGGCTGAATGCAAGCTTGATGGACGGCGGCGCGCTGCCCAGACTCAT
GCCCACCTCGTCTGGAGTCGCTGGAGCCTGCGCTGCTCGGCGGAGACAAGCGTCTCCGGAATTGCTGCGC
TGCAGCCGGCGGCGGCGATCTGGAGCAACCGAGGCCAGCAGCAGCTCGGCTGCCGTGGCACGCCGCAATG
AGCGCGAGCGCAACCGCGTAAAGCTGGTAAACTTGGGCTTCCAGGCGCTGCGGCAGCACGTGCCGCACGG
CGGCGCCAACAAGAAGCTGAGTAAGGTGGAGACGCTGCGCTCCGCGGTAGAGTACATTCGTGCGCTGCAG
CGGCTGCTCGCAGAGCACGACGCGGTGCGTGCCGCGCTCGCTGGGGGGCTGTTAACACCCGCTACTCCGC
CGTCCGATGAGTGCGCGCAGCCCTCTGCCTCCCCTGCCAGCGCGTCTCTGTCCTGCGCCTCTACGTCTCC
GTCCCCGGACCGCCTGGGCTGCTCTGAGCCTACCTCCCCGCGCTCCGCCTACTCGTCGGAGGAAAGCAGC
TGCGAGGGAGAGCTAAGCCCGATGGAGCAGGAGCTGCTTGACTTTTCCAGTTGGTTAGGGGGCTACTGAG
CATCCCACCCCCCTAAGCTGCATCCCTGGGTGACTAAGCCGAATTCGATATCAAGCTTATCGATAATCAA
CCTCTGGATTACAAAATTTGTGAAAGATTGACTGGTATTCTTAACTATGTTGCTCCTTTTACGCTATGTG
GATACGCTGCTTTAATGCCTTTGTATCATGCTATTGCTTCCCGTATGGCTTTCATTTTCTCCTCCTTGTA
TAAATCCTGGTTGCTGTCTCTTTATGAGGAGTTGTGGCCCGTTGTCAGGCAACGTGGCGTGGTGTGCACT
GTGTTTGCTGACGCAACCCCCACTGGTTGGGGCATTGCCACCACCTGTCAGCTCCTTTCCGGGACTTTCG
CTTTCCCCCTCCCTATTGCCACGGCGGAACTCATCGCCGCCTGCCTTGCCCGCTGCTGGACAGGGGCTCG
GCTGTTGGGCACTGACAATTCCGTGGTGTTGTCGGGGAAATCATCGTCCTTTCCTTGGCTGCTCGCCTGT
GTTGCCACCTGGATTCTGCGCGGGACGTCCTTCTGCTACGTCCCTTCGGCCCTCAATCCAGCGGACCTTC
CTTCCCGCGGCCTGCTGCCGGCTCTGCGGCCTCTTCCGCGTCTTCGCCTTCGCCCTCAGACGAGTCGGAT
CTCCCTTTGGGCCGCCTCCCCGCATCGATACCGTCGACCTCGAGACCTAGAAAAACATGGAGCAATCACA
AGTAGCAATACAGCAGCTACCAATGCTGATTGTGCCTGGCTAGAAGCACAAGAGGAGGAGGAGGTGGGTT
TTCCAGTCACACCTCAGGTACCTTTAAGACCAATGACTTACAAGGCAGCTGTAGATCTTAGCCACTTTTT
AAAAGAAAAGGGGGGACTGGAAGGGCTAATTCACTCCCAACGAAGACAAGATATCCTTGATCTGTGGATC
TACCACACACAAGGCTACTTCCCTGATTGGCAGAACTACACACCAGGGCCAGGGATCAGATATCCACTGA
CCTTTGGATGGTGCTACAAGCTAGTACCAGTTGAGCAAGAGAAGGTAGAAGAAGCCAATGAAGGAGAGAA
CACCCGCTTGTTACACCCTGTGAGCCTGCATGGGATGGATGACCCGGAGAGAGAAGTATTAGAGTGGAGG
TTTGACAGCCGCCTAGCATTTCATCACATGGCCCGAGAGCTGCATCCGGACTGTACTGGGTCTCTCTGGT
TAGACCAGATCTGAGCCTGGGAGCTCTCTGGCTAACTAGGGAACCCACTGCTTAAGCCTCAATAAAGCTT
GCCTTGAGTGCTTCAAGTAGTGTGTGCCCGTCTGTTGTGTGACTCTGGTAACTAGAGATCCCTCAGACCC
TTTTAGTCAGTGTGGAAAATCTCTAGCAGGGCCCGTTTAAACCCGCTGATCAGCCTCGACTGTGCCTTCT
AGTTGCCAGCCATCTGTTGTTTGCCCCTCCCCCGTGCCTTCCTTGACCCTGGAAGGTGCCACTCCCACTG
TCCTTTCCTAATAAAATGAGGAAATTGCATCGCATTGTCTGAGTAGGTGTCATTCTATTCTGGGGGGTGG
GGTGGGGCAGGACAGCAAGGGGGAGGATTGGGAAGACAATAGCAGGCATGCTGGGGATGCGGTGGGCTCT
ATGGCTTCTGAGGCGGAAAGAACCAGCTGGGGCTCTAGGGGGTATCCCC
[124 nt withheld, positions 5510-5633]
C
[91 nt withheld, positions 5635-5725]
A
[49 nt withheld, positions 5727-5775]
CCTTTGACGTTGGAGTCCACGTTCTTT
[37 nt withheld, positions 5803-5839]
ACCCTATCTCGGTCTATTCTTTTGATTTATAAGGGATTTTGCCGATTTCGGCCTATTGGTTAAAAAATGA
GCTGATTTAACAAAAATTTAACGCGAATTAATTCTGTGGAATGTGTGTCAGTTAGGGTGTGGAAAGTCCC
CAGGCTCCCCAGCAGGCAGAAGTATGCAAAGCATGCATCTCAATTAGTCAGCAACCAGGTGTGGAAAGTC
CCCAGGCTCCCCAGCAGGCAGAAGTATGCAAAGCATGCATCTCAATTAGTCAGCAACCATAGTCCCGCCC
CTAACTCCGCCCATCCCGCCCCTAACTCCGCCCAGTTCCGCCCATTCTCCGCCCCATGGCTGACTAATTT
TTTTTATTTATGCAGAGGCCGAGGCCGCCTCTGCCTCTGAGCTATTCCAGAAGTAGTGAGGAGGCTTTTT
TGGAGGCCTAGGCTTTTGCAAAAAGCTCCCGGGAGCTTGTATATCCATTTTCGGATCTGATCAGCACGTG
TTGACAATTAATCATCGGCATAGTATATCGGCATAGTATAATACGACAAGGTGAGGAACTAAACCATGGC
CAAGTTGACCAGTGCCGTTCCGGTGCTCACCGCGCGCGACGTCGCCGGAGCGGTCGAGTTCTGGACCGAC
CGGCTCGGGTTCTCCCGGGACTTCGTGGAGGACGACTTCGCCGGTGTGGTCCGGGACGACGTGACCCTGT
TCATCAGCGCGGTCCAGGACCAGGTGGTGCCGGACAACACCCTGGCCTGGGTGTGGGTGCGCGGCCTGGA
CGAGCTGTACGCCGAGTGGTCGGAGGTCGTGTCCACGAACTTCCGGGACGCCTCCGGGCCGGCCATGACC
GAGATCGGCGAGCAGCCGTGGGGGCGGGAGTTCGCCCTGCGCGACCCGGCCGGCAACTGCGTGCACTTCG
TGGCCGAGGAGCAGGACTGACACGTGCTACGAGATTTCGATTCCACCGCCGCCTTCTATGAAAGGTTGGG
CTTCGGAATCGTTTTCCGGGACGCCGGCTGGATGATCCTCCAGCGCGGGGATCTCATGCTGGAGTTCTTC
GCCCACCCCAACTTGTTTATTGCAGCTTATAATGGTTACAAATAAAGCAATAGCATCACAAATTTCACAA
ATAAAGCATTTTTTTCACTGCATTCTAGTTGTGGTTTGTCCAAACTCATCAATGTATCTTATCATGTCTG
TATACCGTCGACCTCTAGCTAGAGCTTGGCGTAATCATGGTCATAGCTGTTTCCTGTGTGAAATTGTTAT
CCGCTCACAATTCCACACAACATACGAGCCGGAAGCATAAAGTGTAAAGCCTGGGGTGCCTAATGAGTGA
GCTAACTCACATTAATTGCGTTGCGCTCACTGCCCGCTTTCCAGTCGGGAAACCTGTCGTGCCAGCTGCA
TTAATGAATCGGCCAACGCGCGGGGAGAGGCGGTTTGCGTATTGGGCGCTCTTCCGCTTCCTCGCTCACT
GACTCGCTGCGCTCGGTCGTTCGGCTGCGGCGAGCGGTATCAGCTCACTCAAAGGCGGTAATACGGTTAT
CCACAGAATCAGGGGATAACGCAGGAAAGAACATGTGAGCAAAAGGCCAGCAAAAGGCCAGGAACCGTAA
AAAGGCCGCGTTGCTGGCGTTTTTCCATAGGCTCCGCCCCCCTGACGAGCATCACAAAAATCGACGCTCA
AGTCAGAGGTGGCGAAACCCGACAGGACTATAAAGATACCAGGCGTTTCCCCCTGGAAGCTCCCTCGTGC
GCTCTCCTGTTCCGACCCTGCCGCTTACCGGATACCTGTCCGCCTTTCTCCCTTCGGGAAGCGTGGCGCT
TTCTCATAGCTCACGCTGTAGGTATCTCAGTTCGGTGTAGGTCGTTCGCTCCAAGCTGGGCTGTGTGCAC
GAACCCCCCGTTCAGCCCGACCGCTGCGCCTTATCCGGTAACTATCGTCTTGAGTCCAACCCGGTAAGAC
ACGACTTATCGCCACTGGCAGCAGCCACTGGTAACAGGATTAGCAGAGCGAGGTATGTAGGCGGTGCTAC
AGAGTTCTTGAAGTGGTGGCCTAACTACGGCTACACTAGAAGAACAGTATTTGGTATCTGCGCTCTGCTG
AAGCCAGTTACCTTCGGAAAAAGAGTTGGTAGCTCTTGATCCGGCAAACAAACCACCGCTGGTAGCGGTG
GTTTTTTTGTTTGCAAGCAGCAGATTACGCGCAGAAAAAAAGGATCTCAAGAAGATCCTTTGATCTTTTC
TACGGGGTCTGACGCTCAGTGGAACGAAAACTCACGTTAAGGGATTTTGGTCATGAGATTATCAAAAAGG
ATCTTCACCTAGATCCTTTTAAATTAAAAATGAAGTTTTAAATCAATCTAAAGTATATATGAGTAAACTT
GGTCTGACAGTTACCAATGCTTAATCAGTGAGGCACCTATCTCAGCGATCTGTCTATTTCGTTCATCCAT
AGTTGCCTGACTCCCCGTCGTGTAGATAACTACGATACGGGAGGGCTTACCATCTGGCCCCAGTGCTGCA
ATGATACCGCGAGACCCACGCTCACCGGCTCCAGATTTATCAGCAATAAACCAGCCAGCCGGAAGGGCCG
AGCGCAGAAGTGGTCCTGCAACTTTATCCGCCTCCATCCAGTCTATTAATTGTTGCCGGGAAGCTAGAGT
AAGTAGTTCGCCAGTTAATAGTTTGCGCAACGTTGTTGCCATTGCTACAGGCATCGTGGTGTCACGCTCG
TCGTTTGGTATGGCTTCATTCAGCTCCGGTTCCCAACGATCAAGGCGAGTTACATGATCCCCCATGTTGT
GCAAAAAAGCGGTTAGCTCCTTCGGTCCTCCGATCGTTGTCAGAAGTAAGTTGGCCGCAGTGTTATCACT
CATGGTTATGGCAGCACTGCATAATTCTCTTACTGTCATGCCATCCGTAAGATGCTTTTCTGTGACTGGT
GAGTACTCAACCAAGTCATTCTGAGAATAGTGTATGCGGCGACCGAGTTGCTCTTGCCCGGCGTCAATAC
GGGATAATACCGCGCCACATAGCAGAACTTTAAAAGTGCTCATCATTGGAAAACGTTCTTCGGGGCGAAA
ACTCTCAAGGATCTTACCGCTGTTGAGATCCAGTTCGATGTAACCCACTCGTGCACCCAACTGATCTTCA
GCATCTTTTACTTTCACCAGCGTTTCTGGGTGAGCAAAAACAGGAAGGCAAAATGCCGCAAAAAAGGGAA
TAAGGGCGACACGGAAATGTTGAATACTCATACTCTTCCTTTTTCAATATTATTGAAGCATTTATCAGGG
TTATTGTCTCATGAGCGGATACATATTTGAATGTATTTAGAAAAATAAACAAATAGGGGTTCCGCGCACA
TTTCCCCGAAAAGTGCCACCTGAC
