>Addgene plasmid #71151 | pLV-tetO-Ascl2 | addgene partial sequence | sequence record 129930 | LNCX 5'-AGCTCGTTTAGTGAACCGTCAGATC-3'
ATAGAAGACACCGGGACCGATCCAGCCTCCGCGGCCCCGAATTCGGCTTAGCATGGAAGCACACCTTGAC
TGGTACGGGGTCCCAGGACTGCAGGAGGCCAGCGACGCGTGCCCTAGGGAGTCCTGCAGCAGTGCCCTGC
CTGAGGCCCGTGAAGGTGCAAACGTCCACTTCCCACCGCACCCGGTTCCTCGCGAGCACTTTTCCTGTGC
CGCACCAGAACTCGTAGCAGGGGCCCAGGGGCTGAATGCAAGCTTGATGGACGGCGGCGCGCTGCCCAGA
CTCATGCCCACCTCGTCTGGAGTCGCTGGAGCCTGCGCTGCTCGGCGGAGACAAGCGTCTCCGGAATTGC
TGCGCTGCAGCCGGCGGCGGCGATCTGGAGCAACCGAGGCCAGCAGCAGCTCGGCTGCCGTGGCACGCCG
CAATGAGCGCGAGCGCAACCGCGTAAAGCTGGTAAACTTGGGCTTCCAGGCGCTGCGGCAGCACGTGCCG
CACGGCGGCGCCAACAAGAAGCTGAGTAAGGTGGAGACGCTGCGCTCCGCGGTAGAGTACATTCGTGCGC
TGCAGCGGCTGCTCGCAGAGCACGACGCGGTGCGTGCCGCGCTCGCTGGGGGGCTGTTAACACCCGCTAC
TCCGCCGTCCGATGAGTGCGCGCAGCCCTCTGCCTCCCCTGCCAGCGCGTCTCTGTCCTGCGCCTCTACG
TCTCCGTCCCCGGACCGCCTGGGCTGCTCTGAGCCTACCTCCCCGCGCTCCGCCTACTCGTCGGAGGAA
