>Addgene plasmid #71151 | pLV-tetO-Ascl2 | addgene partial sequence | sequence record 129931 | WPRE-R 5'-CATAGCGTAAAAGGAGCAACA-3'
TTTTGTAATCCAGAGGTTGATTATCGATAAGCTTGATATCGAATTCGGCTTAGTCACCCAGGGATGCAGC
TTAGGGGGGTGGGATGCTCAGTAGCCCCCTAACCAACTGGAAAAGTCAAGCAGCTCCTGCTCCATCGGGC
TTAGCTCTCCCTCGCAGCTGCTTTCCTCCGACGAGTAGGCGGAGCGCGGGGAGGTAGGCTCAGAGCAGCC
CAGGCGGTCCGGGGACGGAGACGTAGAGGCGCAGGACAGAGACGCGCTGGCAGGGGAGGCAGAGGGCTGC
GCGCACTCATCGGACGGCGGAGTAGCGGGTGTTAACAGCCCCCCAGCGAGCGCGGCACGCACCGCGTCGT
GCTCTGCGAGCAGCCGCTGCAGCGCACGAATGTACTCTACCGCGGAGCGCAGCGTCTCCACCTTACTCAG
CTTCTTGTTGGCGCCGCCGTGCGGCACGTGCTGCCGCAGCGCCTGGAAGCCCAAGTTTACCAGCTTTACG
CGGTTGCGCTCGCGCTCATTGCGGCGTGCCACGGCAGCCGAGCTGCTGCTGGCCTCGGTTGCTCCAGATC
GCCGCCGCCGGCTGCAGCGCAGCAATTCCGGAGACGCTTGTCTCCGCCGAGCAGCGCAGGCTCCAGCGAC
TCCAGACGAGGTGGGCATGAGTCTGGGCAGCGCGCCGCCGTCCATCAAGCTTGCATTCAGCCCCTGGGCC
CCTGCTACGAGTTCTGGTGCGGCACAGGAA
